Addgene plasmid #49438: pCAG-GBP1-10gly-Gal4DBD
Purpose: Expression of a GFP-dependent transcription factor component in mammalian cells
Depositing lab: Connie Cepko. Depositing organization: Harvard Medical School. Publication: A nanobody-based system using fluorescent proteins as scaffolds for cell-specific gene manipulation. Tang JC, Szikra T, Kozorovitskiy Y, Teixiera M, Sabatini BL, Roska B, Cepko CL. Cell. 2013 Aug 15;154(4):928-39. doi: 10.1016/j.cell.2013.07.021. PubMed 23953120.
Backbone
  Vector backbone: pCAG-GFP
  Backbone size w/o insert (bp): 4823
  Total vector size (bp): 5666
  Vector type: Mammalian Expression
Growth in bacteria
  Bacterial resistance: Ampicillin, 100 μg/mL
  Growth temperature: 37°C
  Growth strain: DH5alpha
  Copy number: High Copy
Gene/Insert
  Gene/Insert name: GBP1-Gal4 DNA binding domain fusion protein (alt names: GBP1-10gly-Gal4DBD; DBDG)
  Species: Synthetic
  Insert size (bp): 843
  Mutation: C98S (to increase protein solubility), Q3D
  Promoter: CAG
  Cloning method: Restriction Enzyme; 5′ cloning site AgeI (not destroyed); 3′ cloning site NotI (not destroyed)
  Sequencing primers: 5′ GGACTTCCTTTGTCCCAAATCTG; 3′ TAGCCAGAAGTCAGATGCTC
Resource information
  A portion of this plasmid was derived from a plasmid made by: GBP1 protein sequence was obtained from PDB website, 3K1K entry.
Terms and licenses: Academic/Nonprofit Terms; Industry Terms: Not Available to Industry
Depositor comments: The GBP1 used differs from the PDB GBP1 by two amino acids. One is Q3D at a site away from the GFP binding pocket and not expected to affect GFP binding. The second was a C98S mutation to enhance protein solubility. Kirchhofer, A. et al. (2010). Modulation of protein properties in living cells using nanobodies. Nat. Struct. Mol. Biol. 17, 133–138. Tang J.C. et al. (2013). A nanobody-based system using fluorescent proteins as scaffolds for cell-specific gene manipulation. Cell. 2013 Aug 15;154(4):928-39.
How to cite: pCAG-GBP1-10gly-Gal4DBD was a gift from Connie Cepko (Addgene plasmid # 49438 ; http://n2t.net/addgene:49438 ; RRID:Addgene_49438)
