[The description below was written by a language model from this plasmid's Addgene catalogue record and pLannotate feature annotations shown in this document.]
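Description:
pCAG-GBP1-10gly-Gal4DBD is a 5.7 kb mammalian expression plasmid built on the pCAG-GFP backbone, with the original reporter replaced between retained AgeI and NotI sites by an 843 bp synthetic fusion gene. It is maintained in E. coli through a high-copy ColE1/pUC-type origin and selected with ampicillin via the bla (AmpR) gene and its own promoter. The backbone also carries an SV40 origin of replication, an SV40 poly(A) signal, and remnants of lac regulatory elements that play no role in the payload.

Expression is driven by the strong, broadly active CAG promoter, annotated here as the CMV immediate-early enhancer, the chicken β-actin promoter and a chimeric β-actin/β-globin intron. Transcripts are terminated by the rabbit β-globin polyadenylation signal. The open reading frame encodes GBP1, a GFP-binding nanobody, joined through a ten-glycine linker to the DNA-binding domain of yeast GAL4. The automated annotation labels the nanobody region as a fragment of "vsfGFP-0", probably because that reference protein itself includes a GFP-binding nanobody; the record does not indicate that any fluorescent protein is encoded here. The short HBB hits flanking the insert are likewise β-globin sequence from the expression cassette. The GBP1 sequence was derived from a published crystal structure and differs from it at two residues: C98S, introduced to improve solubility, and Q3D, located away from the GFP-binding pocket and not expected to affect binding.

The plasmid supplies one component, the DNA-binding half, of a GFP-dependent transcription factor in which GFP serves as a scaffold. This makes gene manipulation selective for GFP-expressing cells. The partner components are not part of this construct.
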