Features (pLannotate 1.2.2; 20 found; start..end, strand, type, name):
      4..383     +  enhancer       CMV enhancer: human cytomegalovirus immediate early enhancer
    386..661     +  promoter       chicken β-actin promoter: No description available
    662..1670    +  intron         chimeric intron: chimera between introns from chicken β-actin and rabbit β-globin
   1668..1724    +  CDS            HBB (fragment): HBB_LEPEU - Experimental evidence at protein level: Swiss-Prot protein existence level 1. Involved in oxygen transport from the lung to the various peripheral tissues. From Lepus europaeus (European hare).
   1719..1755    +  misc_feature   MCS (fragment): multiple cloning site
   1756..2115    +  CDS            vsfGFP-0 (fragment): vsfGFP-0 is a basic (constitutively fluorescent) green fluorescent protein published in 2015, derived from Aequorea victoria. It has low acid sensitivity.
   2161..2601    +  CDS            GAL4 DNA binding domain: DNA binding domain of the GAL4 transcriptional activator; Saccharomyces cerevisiae GAL4 (truncated)
   2613..2684    +  CDS            HBB (fragment): HBB_PONPY - Experimental evidence at transcript level: Swiss-Prot protein existence level 2. Involved in oxygen transport from the lung to the various peripheral tissues. From Pongo pygmaeus (Bornean orangutan).
   2755..2810    +  polyA_signal   β-globin poly(A) signal: rabbit β-globin polyadenylation signal (Gil and Proudfoot, 1987)
   3193..3209    -  protein_bind   lac operator: The lac repressor binds to the lac operator to inhibit transcription in E. coli. This inhibition can be relieved by adding lactose or isopropyl-β-D-thiogalactopyranoside (IPTG). lac repressor encoded by lacI
   3217..3247    -  promoter       lac promoter: promoter for the E. coli lac operon
   3262..3283    -  protein_bind   CAP binding site: CAP binding activates transcription in the presence of cAMP. E. coli catabolite activator protein
   3296..3335    -  CDS            lacI (fragment): lac repressor; lacI; The lac repressor binds to the lac operator to inhibit transcription in E. coli. This inhibition can be relieved by adding lactose or isopropyl-β-D-thiogalactopyranoside (IPTG).
   3342..3364    +  promoter       SV40 promoter (fragment): SV40 enhancer and early promoter
   3388..3523    +  rep_origin     SV40 ori: SV40 origin of replication
   3543..3677    +  polyA_signal   SV40 poly(A) signal: SV40 polyadenylation signal
   3679..3733    -  CDS            lacI (fragment): lac repressor; lacI; The lac repressor binds to the lac operator to inhibit transcription in E. coli. This inhibition can be relieved by adding lactose or isopropyl-β-D-thiogalactopyranoside (IPTG).
   3916..4504    -  rep_origin     ori: high-copy-number ColE1/pMB1/pBR322/pUC origin of replication
   4675..5535    -  CDS            AmpR: β-lactamase; bla; confers resistance to ampicillin, carbenicillin, and related antibiotics
   5536..5640    -  promoter       AmpR promoter: bla
>Addgene plasmid #49438 | pCAG-GBP1-10gly-Gal4DBD | depositor full sequence | sequence record 73594 | pCAG-GBP1-10gly-Gal4DBD sequence 5666 bps
GTCGACATTGATTATTGACTAGTTATTAATAGTAATCAATTACGGGGTCATTAGTTCATAGCCCATATAT
GGAGTTCCGCGTTACATAACTTACGGTAAATGGCCCGCCTGGCTGACCGCCCAACGACCCCCGCCCATTG
ACGTCAATAATGACGTATGTTCCCATAGTAACGCCAATAGGGACTTTCCATTGACGTCAATGGGTGGACT
ATTTACGGTAAACTGCCCACTTGGCAGTACATCAAGTGTATCATATGCCAAGTACGCCCCCTATTGACGT
CAATGACGGTAAATGGCCCGCCTGGCATTATGCCCAGTACATGACCTTATGGGACTTTCCTACTTGGCAG
TACATCTACGTATTAGTCATCGCTATTACCATGGGTCGAGGTGAGCCCCACGTTCTGCTTCACTCTCCCC
ATCTCCCCCCCCTCCCCACCCCCAATTTTGTATTTATTTATTTTTTAATTATTTTGTGCAGCGATGGGGG
CGGGGGGGGGGGGGGCGCGCGCCAGGCGGGGCGGGGCGGGGCGAGGGGCGGGGCGGGGCGAGGCGGAGAG
GTGCGGCGGCAGCCAATCAGAGCGGCGCGCTCCGAAAGTTTCCTTTTATGGCGAGGCGGCGGCGGCGGCG
GCCCTATAAAAAGCGAAGCGCGCGGCGGGCGGGAGTCGCTGCGTTGCCTTCGCCCCGTGCCCCGCTCCGC
GCCGCCTCGCGCCGCCCGCCCCGGCTCTGACTGACCGCGTTACTCCCACAGGTGAGCGGGCGGGACGGCC
CTTCTCCTCCGGGCTGTAATTAGCGCTTGGTTTAATGACGGCTCGTTTCTTTTCTGTGGCTGCGTGAAAG
CCTTAAAGGGCTCCGGGAGGGCCCTTTGTGCGGGGGGGAGCGGCTCGGGGGGTGCGTGCGTGTGTGTGTG
CGTGGGGAGCGCCGCGTGCGGCCCGCGCTGCCCGGCGGCTGTGAGCGCTGCGGGCGCGGCGCGGGGCTTT
GTGCGCTCCGCGTGTGCGCGAGGGGAGCGCGGCCGGGGGCGGTGCCCCGCGGTGCGGGGGGGCTGCGAGG
GGAACAAAGGCTGCGTGCGGGGTGTGTGCGTGGGGGGGTGAGCAGGGGGTGTGGGCGCGGCGGTCGGGCT
GTAACCCCCCCCTGCACCCCCCTCCCCGAGTTGCTGAGCACGGCCCGGCTTCGGGTGCGGGGCTCCGTGC
GGGGCGTGGCGCGGGGCTCGCCGTGCCGGGCGGGGGGTGGCGGCAGGTGGGGGTGCCGGGCGGGGCGGGG
CCGCCTCGGGCCGGGGAGGGCTCGGGGGAGGGGCGCGGCGGCCCCGGAGCGCCGGCGGCTGTCGAGGCGC
GGCGAGCCGCAGCCATTGCCTTTTATGGTAATCGTGCGAGAGGGCGCAGGGACTTCCTTTGTCCCAAATC
TGGCGGAGCCGAAATCTGGGAGGCGCCGCCGCACCCCCTCTAGCGGGCGCGGGCGAAGCGGTGCGGCGCC
GGCAGGAAGGAAATGGGCGGGGAGGGCCTTCGTGCGTCGCCGCGCCGCCGTCCCCTTCTCCATCTCCAGC
CTCGGGGCTGCCGCAGGGGGACGGCTGCCTTCGGGGGGGACGGGGCAGGGCGGGGTTCGGCTTCTGGCGT
GTGACCGGCGGCTCTAGAGCCTCTGCTAACCATGTTCATGCCTTCTTCTTTTTCCTACAGCTCCTGGGCA
ACGTGCTGGTTATTGTGCTGTCTCATCATTTTGGCAAAGAATTCTGCAGTCGACGGTACCGCGGGCCCGG
GATCCACCGGTGCCACCATGGCCGACGTGCAGCTCGTGGAATCCGGAGGAGCACTGGTCCAGCCTGGGGG
ATCACTGAGACTGTCTTGTGCCGCTTCTGGCTTTCCTGTGAATCGGTACTCTATGAGATGGTACAGGCAG
GCACCTGGAAAAGAGCGAGAATGGGTCGCCGGAATGTCATCTGCTGGCGATAGGAGTTCCTACGAGGATA
GCGTGAAAGGACGGTTCACCATTAGTAGGGACGATGCTAGAAACACCGTGTACCTCCAGATGAACTCCCT
GAAACCTGAGGACACTGCTGTGTACTACTCCAACGTCAATGTGGGCTTTGAATACTGGGGACAGGGCACA
CAAGTGACTGTTAGTTCTGCTAGCGGAGGAGGTGGTGGAGGTGGAGGTGGAGGTACTAGTATGAAGCTAC
TGTCTTCTATCGAACAAGCATGCGATATTTGCCGACTTAAAAAGCTCAAGTGCTCCAAAGAAAAACCGAA
GTGCGCCAAGTGTCTGAAGAACAACTGGGAGTGTCGCTACTCTCCCAAAACCAAAAGGTCTCCGCTGACT
AGGGCACATCTGACAGAAGTGGAATCAAGGCTAGAAAGACTGGAACAGCTATTTCTACTGATTTTTCCTC
GAGAAGACCTTGACATGATTTTGAAAATGGATTCTTTACAGGATATAAAAGCATTGTTAACAGGATTATT
TGTACAAGATAATGTGAATAAAGATGCCGTCACAGATAGATTGGCTTCAGTGGAGACTGATATGCCTCTA
ACATTGAGACAGCATAGAATAAGTGCGACATCATCATCGGAAGAGAGTAGTAACAAAGGTCAAAGACAGT
TGACTGTATCGTAAGCGGCCGCACTCCTCAGGTGCAGGCTGCCTATCAGAAGGTGGTGGCTGGTGTGGCC
AATGCCCTGGCTCACAAATACCACTGAGATCTTTTTCCCTCTGCCAAAAATTATGGGGACATCATGAAGC
CCCTTGAGCATCTGACTTCTGGCTAATAAAGGAAATTTATTTTCATTGCAATAGTGTGTTGGAATTTTTT
GTGTCTCTCACTCGGAAGGACATATGGGAGGGCAAATCATTTAAAACATCAGAATGAGTATTTGGTTTAG
AGTTTGGCAACATATGCCATATGCTGGCTGCCATGAACAAAGGTGGCTATAAAGAGGTCATCAGTATATG
AAACAGCCCCCTGCTGTCCATTCCTTATTCCATAGAAAAGCCTTGACTTGAGGTTAGATTTTTTTTATAT
TTTGTTTTGTGTTATTTTTTTCTTTAACATCCCTAAAATTTTCCTTACATGTTTTACTAGCCAGATTTTT
CCTCCTCTCCTGACTACTCCCAGTCATAGCTGTCCCTCTTCTCTTATGAAGATCCCTCGACCTGCAGCCC
AAGCTTGGCGTAATCATGGTCATAGCTGTTTCCTGTGTGAAATTGTTATCCGCTCACAATTCCACACAAC
ATACGAGCCGGAAGCATAAAGTGTAAAGCCTGGGGTGCCTAATGAGTGAGCTAACTCACATTAATTGCGT
TGCGCTCACTGCCCGCTTTCCAGTCGGGAAACCTGTCGTGCCAGCGGATCCGCATCTCAATTAGTCAGCA
ACCATAGTCCCGCCCCTAACTCCGCCCATCCCGCCCCTAACTCCGCCCAGTTCCGCCCATTCTCCGCCCC
ATGGCTGACTAATTTTTTTTATTTATGCAGAGGCCGAGGCCGCCTCGGCCTCTGAGCTATTCCAGAAGTA
GTGAGGAGGCTTTTTTGGAGGCCTAGGCTTTTGCAAAAAGCTAACTTGTTTATTGCAGCTTATAATGGTT
ACAAATAAAGCAATAGCATCACAAATTTCACAAATAAAGCATTTTTTTCACTGCATTCTAGTTGTGGTTT
GTCCAAACTCATCAATGTATCTTATCATGTCTGGATCCGCTGCATTAATGAATCGGCCAACGCGCGGGGA
GAGGCGGTTTGCGTATTGGGCGCTCTTCCGCTTCCTCGCTCACTGACTCGCTGCGCTCGGTCGTTCGGCT
GCGGCGAGCGGTATCAGCTCACTCAAAGGCGGTAATACGGTTATCCACAGAATCAGGGGATAACGCAGGA
AAGAACATGTGAGCAAAAGGCCAGCAAAAGGCCAGGAACCGTAAAAAGGCCGCGTTGCTGGCGTTTTTCC
ATAGGCTCCGCCCCCCTGACGAGCATCACAAAAATCGACGCTCAAGTCAGAGGTGGCGAAACCCGACAGG
ACTATAAAGATACCAGGCGTTTCCCCCTGGAAGCTCCCTCGTGCGCTCTCCTGTTCCGACCCTGCCGCTT
ACCGGATACCTGTCCGCCTTTCTCCCTTCGGGAAGCGTGGCGCTTTCTCAATGCTCACGCTGTAGGTATC
TCAGTTCGGTGTAGGTCGTTCGCTCCAAGCTGGGCTGTGTGCACGAACCCCCCGTTCAGCCCGACCGCTG
CGCCTTATCCGGTAACTATCGTCTTGAGTCCAACCCGGTAAGACACGACTTATCGCCACTGGCAGCAGCC
ACTGGTAACAGGATTAGCAGAGCGAGGTATGTAGGCGGTGCTACAGAGTTCTTGAAGTGGTGGCCTAACT
ACGGCTACACTAGAAGGACAGTATTTGGTATCTGCGCTCTGCTGAAGCCAGTTACCTTCGGAAAAAGAGT
TGGTAGCTCTTGATCCGGCAAACAAACCACCGCTGGTAGCGGTGGTTTTTTTGTTTGCAAGCAGCAGATT
ACGCGCAGAAAAAAAGGATCTCAAGAAGATCCTTTGATCTTTTCTACGGGGTCTGACGCTCAGTGGAACG
AAAACTCACGTTAAGGGATTTTGGTCATGAGATTATCAAAAAGGATCTTCACCTAGATCCTTTTAAATTA
AAAATGAAGTTTTAAATCAATCTAAAGTATATATGAGTAAACTTGGTCTGACAGTTACCAATGCTTAATC
AGTGAGGCACCTATCTCAGCGATCTGTCTATTTCGTTCATCCATAGTTGCCTGACTCCCCGTCGTGTAGA
TAACTACGATACGGGAGGGCTTACCATCTGGCCCCAGTGCTGCAATGATACCGCGAGACCCACGCTCACC
GGCTCCAGATTTATCAGCAATAAACCAGCCAGCCGGAAGGGCCGAGCGCAGAAGTGGTCCTGCAACTTTA
TCCGCCTCCATCCAGTCTATTAATTGTTGCCGGGAAGCTAGAGTAAGTAGTTCGCCAGTTAATAGTTTGC
GCAACGTTGTTGCCATTGCTACAGGCATCGTGGTGTCACGCTCGTCGTTTGGTATGGCTTCATTCAGCTC
CGGTTCCCAACGATCAAGGCGAGTTACATGATCCCCCATGTTGTGCAAAAAAGCGGTTAGCTCCTTCGGT
CCTCCGATCGTTGTCAGAAGTAAGTTGGCCGCAGTGTTATCACTCATGGTTATGGCAGCACTGCATAATT
CTCTTACTGTCATGCCATCCGTAAGATGCTTTTCTGTGACTGGTGAGTACTCAACCAAGTCATTCTGAGA
ATAGTGTATGCGGCGACCGAGTTGCTCTTGCCCGGCGTCAATACGGGATAATACCGCGCCACATAGCAGA
ACTTTAAAAGTGCTCATCATTGGAAAACGTTCTTCGGGGCGAAAACTCTCAAGGATCTTACCGCTGTTGA
GATCCAGTTCGATGTAACCCACTCGTGCACCCAACTGATCTTCAGCATCTTTTACTTTCACCAGCGTTTC
TGGGTGAGCAAAAACAGGAAGGCAAAATGCCGCAAAAAAGGGAATAAGGGCGACACGGAAATGTTGAATA
CTCATACTCTTCCTTTTTCAATATTATTGAAGCATTTATCAGGGTTATTGTCTCATGAGCGGATACATAT
TTGAATGTATTTAGAAAAATAAACAAATAGGGGTTCCGCGCACATTTCCCCGAAAAGTGCCACCTG
