>Addgene plasmid #49438 | pCAG-GBP1-10gly-Gal4DBD | addgene partial sequence | sequence record 76438 | pCAGGS5 5'-ggttcggcttctggcgtgtgacc-3'
GCCTTCTTCTTTTTCCTACAGCTCCTGGGCAACGTGCTGGTTATTGTGCTGTCTCATCATTTTGGCAAAG
AATTCTGCAGTCGACGGTACCGCGGGCCCGGGATCCACCGGTGCCACCATGGCCGACGTGCAGCTCGTGG
AATCCGGAGGAGCACTGGTCCAGCCTGGGGGATCACTGAGACTGTCTTGTGCCGCTTCTGGCTTTCCTGT
GAATCGGTACTCTATGAGATGGTACAGGCAGGCACCTGGAAAAGAGCGAGAATGGGTCGCCGGAATGTCA
TCTGCTGGCGATAGGAGTTCCTACGAGGATAGCGTGAAAGGACGGTTCACCATTAGTAGGGACGATGCTA
GAAACACCGTGTACCTCCAGATGAACTCCCTGAAACCTGAGGACACTGCTGTGTACTACTCCAACGTCAA
TGTGGGCTTTGAATACTGGGGACAGGGCACACAAGTGACTGTTAGTTCTGCTAGCGGAGGAGGTGGTGGA
GGTGGAGGTGGAGGTACTAGTATGAAGCTACTGTCTTCTATCGAACAAGCATGCGATATTTGCCGACTTA
AAAAGCTCAAGTGCTCCAAAGAAAAACCGAAGTGCGCCAAGTGTCTGAAGAACAACTGGGAGTGTCGCTA
CTCTCCCAAAACCAAAAGGTCTCCGCTGACTAGGGCACATCTGACAGAAGTGGAATCAAGGCTAGAAAGA
CTGGAACAGCTATTTCTACTGATTTTTCCTCGAGAAGACCTTGACATGATTTTGAAAATGGATTCTTTAC
AGGATATAAAAGCATTGTTAACAGGATTATTTGTACAAGATAATGTGAATAAAGATGCCGTCACAGATAG
ATTGGCTTCAGTGGAGACTGATATGCCTCTAACATTGAGACAGCATAGAA
