>Addgene plasmid #49438 | pCAG-GBP1-10gly-Gal4DBD | addgene partial sequence | sequence record 76441 | rb_glob_PA_term-R 5'-CCCATATGTCCTTCCGAGTG-3'
AATTTTTGGCAGAGGGAAAAAGATCTCAGTGGTATTTGTGAGCCAGGGCATTGGCCACACCAGCCACCAC
CTTCTGATAGGCAGCCTGCACCTGAGGAGTGCGGCCGCTTACGATACAGTCAACTGTCTTTGACCTTTGT
TACTACTCTCTTCCGATGATGATGTCGCACTTATTCTATGCTGTCTCAATGTTAGAGGCATATCAGTCTC
CACTGAAGCCAATCTATCTGTGACGGCATCTTTATTCACATTATCTTGTACAAATAATCCTGTTAACAAT
GCTTTTATATCCTGTAAAGAATCCATTTTCAAAATCATGTCAAGGTCTTCTCGAGGAAAAATCAGTAGAA
ATAGCTGTTCCAGTCTTTCTAGCCTTGATTCCACTTCTGTCAGATGTGCCCTAGTCAGCGGAGACCTTTT
GGTTTTGGGAGAGTAGCGACACTCCCAGTTGTTCTTCAGACACTTGGCGCACTTCGGTTTTTCTTTGGAG
CACTTGAGCTTTTTAAGTCGGCAAATATCGCATGCTTGTTCGATAGAAGACAGTAGCTTCATACTAGTAC
CTCCACCTCCACCTCCACCACCTCCTCCGCTAGCAGAACTAACAGTCACTTGTGTGCCCTGTCCCCAGTA
TTCAAAGCCCACATTGACGTTGGAGTAGTACACAGCAGTGTCCTCAGGTTTCAGGGAGTTCATCTGGAGG
TACACGGTGTTTCTAGCATCGTCCCTACTAATGGTGAACCGTCCTTTCACGCTATCCTCGT
